>Addgene plasmid #248653 | pDEST-GBKT7-GNAI1 | addgene full sequence | sequence record 496377 | Addgene NGS Result
CGGTGCGGGCCTCTTCGCTATTACGCCAGATCCTTTTGTTGTTTCCGGGTGTACAATATGGACTTCCTCT
TTTCTGGCAACCAAACCCATACATCGGGATTCCTATAATACCTTCGTTGGTCTCCCTAACATGTAGGTGG
CGGAGGGGAGATATACAATAGAACAGATACCAGACAAGACATAATGGGCTAAACAAGACTACACCAATTA
CACTGCCTCATTGATGGTGGTACATAACGAACTAATACTGTAGCCCTAGACTTGATAGCCATCATCATAT
CGAAGTTTCACTACCCTTTTTCCATTTGCCATCTATTGAAGTAATAATAGGCGCATGCAACTTCTTTTCT
TTTTTTTTCTTTTCTCTCTCCCCCGTTGTTGTCTCACCATATCCGCAATGACAAAAAAATGATGGAAGAC
ACTAAAGGAAAAAATTAACGACAAAGACAGCACCAACAGATGTCGTTGTTCCAGAGCTGATGAGGGGTAT
CTCGAAGCACACGAAACTTTTTCCTTCCTTCATTCACGCACACTACTCTCTAATGAGCAACGGTATACGG
CCTTCCTTCCAGTTACTTGAATTTGAAATAAAAAAAAGTTTGCTGTCTTGCTATCAAGTATAAATAGACC
TGCAATTATTAATCTTTTGTTTCCTCGTCATTGTTCTCGTTCCCTTTCTTCCTTGTTTCTTTTTCTGCAC
AATATTTCAAGCTATACCAAGCATACAATCAACTCCAAGCTTGAAGCAAGCCTCCTGAAAGATGAAGCTA
CTGTCTTCTATCGAACAAGCATGCGATATTTGCCGACTTAAAAAGCTCAAGTGCTCCAAAGAAAAACCGA
AGTGCGCCAAGTGTCTGAAGAACAACTGGGAGTGTCGCTACTCTCCCAAAACCAAAAGGTCTCCGCTGAC
TAGGGCACATCTGACAGAAGTGGAATCAAGGCTAGAAAGACTGGAACAGCTATTTCTACTGATTTTTCCT
CGAGAAGACCTTGACATGATTTTGAAAATGGATTCTTTACAGGATATAAAAGCATTGTTAACAGGATTAT
TTGTACAAGATAATGTGAATAAAGATGCCGTCACAGATAGATTGGCTTCAGTGGAGACTGATATGCCTCT
AACATTGAGACAGCATAGAATAAGTGCGACATCATCATCGGAAGAGAGTAGTAACAAAGGTCAAAGACAG
TTGACTGTATCGCCGGAATTTGTAATACGACTCACTATAGGGCGAGCCGCCATCATGGAGGAGCAGAAGC
TGATCTCAGAGGAGGACCTGCATATGGCCATGGAGGCCGAATTCCCATCAACAAGTTTGTACAAAAAAGC
AGGCTCCGAATTCGCCCTT
[1062 nt withheld, positions 1350-2411]
TAAAAGGGCGAATTCGACCCAGCTTTCTTGTACAAAGTGGTTGATGGGGATCCGTCGACCTGCAGCGGCC
GCATAACTAGCATAACCCCTTGGGGCCTCTAAACGGGTCTTGAGGGGTTTTTTGCGCGCTTGCAGCCAAG
CTAATTCCGGGCGAATTTCTTATGATTTATGATTTTTATTATTAAATAAGTTATAAAAAAAATAAGTGTA
TACAAATTTTAAAGTGACTCTTAGGTTTTAAAACGAAAATTCTTATTCTTGAGTAACTCTTTCCTGTAGG
TCAGGTTGCTTTCTCAGGTATAGCATGAGGTCGCTCTTATTGACCACACCTCTACCGGCATGCAAGCTTG
GCGTAATCATGGTCATAGCTGTTTCCTGTGTGAAATTGTTATCCGCTCACAATTCCACACAACATACGAG
CCGGAAGCATAAAGTGTAAAGCCTGGGGTGCCTAATGAGTGAGCTAACTCACATTAATTGCGTTGCGCTC
ACTGCCCGCTTTCCAGTCGGGAAACCTGTCGTGCCAGCTGCATTAATGAATCGGCCAACGCGCGGGGAGA
GGCGGTTTGCGTATTGGGCGCTCTTCCGCTTCCTCGCTCACTGACTCGCTGCGCTCGGTCGTTCGGCTGC
GGCGAGCGGTATCAGCTCACTCAAAGGCGGTAATACGGTTATCCACAGAATCAGGGGATAACGCAGGAAA
GAACATGTGAGCAAAAGGCCAGCAAAAGGCCAGGAACCGTAAAAAGGCCGCGTTGCTGGCGTTTTTCCAT
AGGCTCCGCCCCCCTGACGAGCATCACAAAAATCGACGCTCAAGTCAGAGGTGGCGAAACCCGACAGGAC
TATAAAGATACCAGGCGTTTCCCCCTGGAAGCTCCCTCGTGCGCTCTCCTGTTCCGACCCTGCCGCTTAC
CGGATACCTGTCCGCCTTTCTCCCTTCGGGAAGCGTGGCGCTTTCTCATAGCTCACGCTGTAGGTATCTC
AGTTCGGTGTAGGTCGTTCGCTCCAAGCTGGGCTGTGTGCACGAACCCCCCGTTCAGCCCGACCGCTGCG
CCTTATCCGGTAACTATCGTCTTGAGTCCAACCCGGTAAGACACGACTTATCGCCACTGGCAGCAGCCAC
TGGTAACAGGATTAGCAGAGCGAGGTATGTAGGCGGTGCTACAGAGTTCTTGAAGTGGTGGCCTAACTAC
GGCTACACTAGAAGAACAGTATTTGGTATCTGCGCTCTGCTGAAGCCAGTTACCTTCGGAAAAAGAGTTG
GTAGCTCTTGATCCGGCAAACAAACCACCGCTGGTAGCGGTGGTTTTTTTGTTTGCAAGCAGCAGATTAC
GCGCAGAAAAAAAGGATCTCAAGAAGATCCTTTGATCTTTTCTACGGGGTCTGACGCTCAGTGGAACGAA
AACTCACGTTAAGGGATTTTGGTCATGAGATTATCAAAAAGGATCTTCACCTAGATCCTTTTAAATTAAA
AATGAAGTTTTAAATCAATCTAAAGTATATATGAGTAACCTGAGGCTATGGCAGGGCCTGCCGCCCCGAC
GTTGGCTGCGAGCCCTGGGCCTTCACCCGAACTTGGGGGGTGGGGTGGGGAAAAGGAAGAAACGCGGGCG
TATTGGCCCCAATGGGGTCTCGGTGGGGTATCGACAGAGTGCCAGCCCTGGGACCGAACCCCGCGTTTAT
GAACAAACGACCCAACACCGTGCGTTTTATTCTGTCTTTTTATTGCCGTCATAGCGCGGGTTCCTTCCGG
TATTGTCTCCTTCCGTGTTTCAGTTAGCCTCCCCCTAGGGTGGGCGAAGAACTCCAGCATGAGATCCCCG
CGCTGGAGGATCATCCAGCCGGCGTCCCGGAAAACGATTCCGAAGCCCAACCTTTCATAGAAGGCGGCGG
TGGAATCGAAATCTCGTGATGGCAGGTTGGGCGTCGCTTGGTCGGTCATTTCGAACCCCAGAGTCCCGCT
CAGAAGAACTCGTCAAGAAGGCGATAGAAGGCGATGCGCTGCGAATCGGGAGCGGCGATACCGTAAAGCA
CGAGGAAGCGGTCAGCCCATTCGCCGCCAAGCTCTTCAGCAATATCACGGGTAGCCAACGCTATGTCCTG
ATAGCGGTCCGCCACACCCAGCCGGCCACAGTCGATGAATCCAGAAAAGCGGCCATTTTCCACCATGATA
TTCGGCAAGCAGGCATCGCCATGAGTCACGACGAGATCCTCGCCGTCGGGCATGCTCGCCTTGAGCCTGG
CGAACAGTTCGGCTGGCGCGAGCCCCTGATGCTCTTCGTCCAGATCATCCTGATCGACAAGACCGGCTTC
CATCCGAGTACGTGCTCGCTCGATGCGATGTTTCGCTTGGTGGTCGAATGGGCAGGTAGCCGGATCAAGC
GTATGCAGCCGCCGCATTGCATCAGCCATGATGGATACTTTCTCGGCAGGAGCAAGGTGAGATGACAGGA
GATCCTGCCCCGGCACTTCGCCCAATAGCAGCCAGTCCCTTCCCGCTTCAGTGACAACGTCGAGCACAGC
TGCGCAAGGAACGCCCGTCGTGGCCAGCCACGATAGCCGCGCTGCCTCGTCTTGCAGTTCATTCAGGGCA
CCGGACAGGTCGGTCTTGACAAAAAGAACCGGGCGCCCCTGCGCTGACAGCCGGAACACGGCGGCATCAG
AGCAGCCGATTGTCTGTTGTGCCCAGTCATAGCCGAATAGCCTCTCCACCCAAGCGGCCGGAGAACCTGC
GTGCAATCCATCTTGTTCAATCATACTCTTCCTTTTTCAATATTATTGAAGCATTTATCAGGGTTATTGT
CTCATGAGCGGATACATATTTGAATGTATTTAGAAAAATAAACAAATAGGGGTTCCGCGCACATTTCCCC
GAAAAGTGCCACCTGAACGAAGCATCTGTGCTTCATTTTGTAGAACAAAAATGCAACGCGAGAGCGCTAA
TTTTTCAAACAAAGAATCTGAGCTGCATTTTTACAGAACAGAAATGCAACGCGAAAGCGCTATTTTACCA
ACGAAGAATCTGTGCTTCATTTTTGTAAAACAAAAATGCAACGCGAGAGCGCTAATTTTTCAAACAAAGA
ATCTGAGCTGCATTTTTACAGAACAGAAATGCAACGCGAGAGCGCTATTTTACCAACAAAGAATCTATAC
TTCTTTTTTGTTCTACAAAAATGCATCCCGAGAGCGCTATTTTTCTAACAAAGCATCTTAGATTACTTTT
TTTCTCCTTTGTGCGCTCTATAATGCAGTCTCTTGATAACTTTTTGCACTGTAGGTCCGTTAAGGTTAGA
AGAAGGCTACTTTGGTGTCTATTTTCTCTTCCATAAAAAAAGCCTGACTCCACTTCCCGCGTTTACTGAT
TACTAGCGAAGCTGCGGGTGCATTTTTTCAAGATAAAGGCATCCCCGATTATATTCTATACCGATGTGGA
TTGCGCATACTTTGTGAACAGAAAGTGATAGCGTTGATGATTCTTCATTGGTCAGAAAATTATGAACGGT
TTCTTCTATTTTGTCTCTATATACTACGTATAGGAAATGTTTACATTTTCGTATTGTTTTCGATTCACTC
TATGAATAGTTCTTACTACAATTTTTTTGTCTAAAGAGTAATACTAGAGATAAACATAAAAAATGTAGAG
GTCGAGTTTAGATGCAAGTTCAAGGAGCGAAAGGTGGATGGGTAGGTTATATAGGGATATAGCACAGAGA
TATATAGCAAAGAGATACTTTTGAGCAATGTTTGTGGAAGCGGTATTCGCAATATTTTAGTAGCTCGTTA
CAGTCCGGTGCGTTTTTGGTTTTTTGAAAGTGCGTCTTCAGAGCGCTTTTGGTTTTCAAAAGCGCTCTGA
AGTTCCTATACTTTCTAGAGAATAGGAACTTCGGAATAGGAACTTCAAAGCGTTTCCGAAAACGAGCGCT
TCCGAAAATGCAACGCGAGCTGCGCACATACAGCTCACTGTTCACGTCGCACCTATATCTGCGTGTTGCC
TGTATATATATATACATGAGAAGAACGGCATAGTGCGTGTTTATGCTTAAATGCGTACTTATATGCGTCT
ATTTATGTAGGATGAAAGGTAGTCTAGTACCTCCTGTGATATTATCCCATTCCATGCGGGGTATCGTATG
CTTCCTTCAGCACTACCCTTTAGCTGTTCTATATGCTGCCACTCCTCAATTGGATTAGTCTCATCCTTCA
ATGCTATCATTTCCTTTGATATTGGATCATACTAAGAAACCATTATTATCATGACATTAACCTATAAAAA
TAGGCGTATCACGAGGCCCTTTCGTCTCGCGCGTTTCGGTGATGACGGTGAAAACCTCTGACACATGCAG
CTCCCGGAGACGGTCACAGCTTGTCTGTAAGCGGATGCCGGGAGCAGACAAGCCCGTCAGGGCGCGTCAG
CGGGTGTTGGCGGGTGTCGGGGCTGGCTTAACTATGCGGCATCAGAGCAGATTGTACTGAGAGTGCACCA
TAGATCAACGACATTACTATATATATAATATAGGAAGCATTTAATAGAACAGCATCGTAATATATGTGTA
CTTTGCAGTTATGACGCCAGATGGCAGTAGTGGAAGATATTCTTTATTGAAAAATAGCTTGTCACCTTAC
GTACAATCTTGATCCGGAGCTTTTCTTTTTTTGCCGATTAAGAATTAATTCGGTCGAAAAAAGAAAAGGA
GAGGGCCAAGAGGGAGGGCATTGGTGACTATTGAGCACGTGAGTATACGTGATTAAGCACACAAAGGCAG
CTTGGAGTATGTCTGTTATTAATTTCACAGGTAGTTCTGGTCCATTGGTGAAAGTTTGCGGCTTGCAGAG
CACAGAGGCCGCAGAATGTGCTCTAGATTCCGATGCTGACTTGCTGGGTATTATATGTGTGCCCAATAGA
AAGAGAACAATTGACCCGGTTATTGCAAGGAAAATTTCAAGTCTTGTAAAAGCATATAAAAATAGTTCAG
GCACTCCGAAATACTTGGTTGGCGTGTTTCGTAATCAACCTAAGGAGGATGTTTTGGCTCTGGTCAATGA
TTACGGCATTGATATCGTCCAACTGCATGGAGATGAGTCGTGGCAAGAATACCAAGAGTTCCTCGGTTTG
CCAGTTATTAAAAGACTCGTATTTCCAAAAGACTGCAACATACTACTCAGTGCAGCTTCACAGAAACCTC
ATTCGTTTATTCCCTTGTTTGATTCAGAAGCAGGTGGGACAGGTGAACTTTTGGATTGGAACTCGATTTC
TGACTGGGTTGGAAGGCAAGAGAGCCCCGAAAGCTTACATTTTATGTTAGCTGGTGGACTGACGCCAGAA
AATGTTGGTGATGCGCTTAGATTAAATGGCGTTATTGGTGTTGATGTAAGCGGAGGTGTGGAGACAAATG
GTGTAAAAGACTCTAACAAAATAGCAAATTTCGTCAAAAATGCTAAGAAATAGGTTATTACTGAGTAGTA
TTTATTTAAGTATTGTTTGTGCACTTGCCGATCTATGCGGTGTGAAATACCGCACAGATGCGTAAGGAGA
AAATACCGCATCAGGAAATTGTAAGCGTTAATATTTTGTTAAAATTCGCGTTAAATTTTTGTTAAATCAG
CTCATTTTTTAACCAATAGGCCGAAATCGGCAAAATCCCTTATAAATCAAAAGAATAGACCGAGATAGGG
T
[37 nt withheld, positions 8083-8119]
AAAGAACGTGGACTCCAACGTCAAAGG
[49 nt withheld, positions 8147-8195]
T
[91 nt withheld, positions 8197-8287]
G
[124 nt withheld, positions 8289-8412]
CCATTCGCCATTCAGGCTGCGCAACTGTTGGGAAGGGCGAT
Features (pLannotate 1.2.2; 26 found; start..end, strand, type, name):
     30..734     +  promoter       ADH1 promoter: S. cerevisiae ADH1; promoter for alcohol dehydrogenase 1
    762..1202    +  CDS            GAL4 DNA binding domain: DNA binding domain of the GAL4 transcriptional activator; Saccharomyces cerevisiae GAL4 (truncated)
   1213..1231    +  promoter       T7 promoter: promoter for bacteriophage T7 RNA polymerase
   1311..1335    +  protein_bind   attB1: mutant version of attB; recombination site for the Gateway® BP reaction BP Clonase™
   1350..2411    +  CDS            GNAI1 (sequence withheld): GNAI1_BOVIN - Experimental evidence at protein level: Swiss-Prot protein existence level 1. Guanine nucleotide-binding proteins (G proteins) function as transducers downstream of G protein-coupled receptors (GPCRs) in numerous signaling cascades. The alpha chain contains the guanine nucleotide binding site and alternates between an active, GTP-bound state and an inactive, GDP-bound state. Signaling by an activated GPCR promotes GDP release and GTP binding. The alpha subunit has a low GTPase activity that converts bound GTP to GDP, thereby terminating the signal. Both GDP release and GTP hydrol
   2428..2452    -  protein_bind   attB2: mutant version of attB; recombination site for the Gateway® BP reaction BP Clonase™
   2488..2535    +  terminator     T7 terminator: transcription terminator for bacteriophage T7 RNA polymerase
   2562..2749    +  terminator     ADH1 terminator: S. cerevisiae ADH1; transcription terminator for the S. cerevisiae alcohol dehydrogenase 1 (ADH1) gene
   2797..2813    -  protein_bind   lac operator: The lac repressor binds to the lac operator to inhibit transcription in E. coli. This inhibition can be relieved by adding lactose or isopropyl-β-D-thiogalactopyranoside (IPTG). lac repressor encoded by lacI
   2821..2851    -  promoter       lac promoter: promoter for the E. coli lac operon
   2866..2887    -  protein_bind   CAP binding site: CAP binding activates transcription in the presence of cAMP. E. coli catabolite activator protein
   2900..2992    -  CDS            lacI (fragment): lac repressor; lacI; The lac repressor binds to the lac operator to inhibit transcription in E. coli. This inhibition can be relieved by adding lactose or isopropyl-β-D-thiogalactopyranoside (IPTG).
   3175..3763    -  rep_origin     ori: high-copy-number ColE1/pMB1/pBR322/pUC origin of replication
   3985..4001    +  polyA_signal   bGH poly(A) signal (fragment): bovine growth hormone polyadenylation signal
   4092..4139    -  polyA_signal   HSV TK poly(A) signal: herpes simplex virus thymidine kinase polyadenylation signal (Cole and Stacy, 1985)
   4198..4350    -  CDS            ble (fragment): BLE_KLEPN - Experimental evidence at protein level: Swiss-Prot protein existence level 1. Binding protein with a strong affinity to the bleomycin family of antibiotics. Binds to CL990; an antimitotic-antibiotic compound. From Klebsiella pneumoniae.
   4371..5165    -  CDS            NeoR/KanR: aminoglycoside phosphotransferase from Tn5; aph(3')-II (or nptII); confers resistance to neomycin, kanamycin, and G418 (Geneticin®)
   5166..5270    -  promoter       AmpR promoter: bla
   5297..6639    -  rep_origin     2μ ori: yeast 2μ plasmid origin of replication
   6707..6742    +  CDS            rop (fragment): Rop protein, which maintains plasmids at low copy number; rop
   6844..6893    +  misc_feature   bom (fragment): basis of mobility region from pBR322
   7032..7179    +  promoter       TRP1 promoter: S. cerevisiae TRP1
   7180..7854    +  CDS            TRP1: phosphoribosylanthranilate isomerase, required for tryptophan biosynthesis; S. cerevisiae TRP1; yeast auxotrophic marker
   7905..7956    +  misc_feature   bom (fragment): basis of mobility region from pBR322
   7984..8412    -  rep_origin     f1 ori (sequence partly withheld): f1 bacteriophage origin of replication; arrow indicates direction of (+) strand synthesis
   8416..29      -  CDS            lacZα (fragment) (across the origin): LacZα fragment of β-galactosidase; lacZ fragment
