[The description below was written by a language model from this plasmid's Addgene catalogue record and pLannotate feature annotations shown in this document.]
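Description:
pDEST-GBKT7-GNAI1 is a yeast two-hybrid "bait" plasmid built on a Gateway-adapted version of pGBKT7, carrying human GNAI1, the alpha subunit of the heterotrimeric Gi1 protein. It is an E. coli–yeast shuttle vector. In bacteria it replicates from a high-copy ColE1/pUC-type origin and is selected with kanamycin through a Tn5 NeoR/KanR gene driven by the AmpR promoter. In Saccharomyces cerevisiae it is maintained as an episome by the 2μ origin and selected by tryptophan prototrophy through the TRP1 marker with its own promoter. An f1 origin and several small leftover fragments (lacZα, lacI, rop, bom, ble, poly(A) signals) are also annotated and appear to be backbone remnants without a role in the assay.

The expression cassette uses the yeast ADH1 promoter to drive the GAL4 DNA-binding domain, followed in the same direction by the GNAI1 coding sequence of about 1.06 kb, which is flanked by attB1 and attB2 sites left by the Gateway recombination. The ADH1 terminator closes the unit. The catalogue lists a Myc epitope between the GAL4 domain and the insert, though the feature table does not annotate it separately. The automated annotation matched the insert to the bovine GNAI1 protein entry, whereas the catalogue gives the species as human. A T7 promoter sits downstream of the GAL4 domain and a T7 terminator follows the insert, an arrangement that in pGBKT7-type vectors permits in vitro transcription of the tagged insert without the GAL4 portion. The sequenced record is 8,453 nt, shorter than the listed empty backbone, consistent with replacement of the Gateway cassette by the insert. The plasmid is intended for screening or testing GNAI1 interaction partners against GAL4 activation-domain prey constructs.
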