Addgene plasmid #248653: pDEST-GBKT7-GNAI1
Purpose: Yeast 2-hybrid vector encoding human heterotrimeric G protein GNAI1 fused to the GAL4 DNA binding domain.
Depositing lab: Sarah Assmann. Depositing organization: Pennsylvania State University.
Backbone
  Vector backbone: pGBKT7 (Gateway adapted)
  Backbone manufacturer: Takara
  Backbone size w/o insert (bp): 9016
  Vector type: Yeast Expression ; Yeast 2-hybrid
  Selectable markers: TRP1
Growth in bacteria
  Bacterial resistance: Kanamycin, 50 μg/mL
  Growth temperature: 37°C
  Growth strain: DH5alpha
  Copy number: High Copy
Gene/Insert
  Gene/Insert name: GNAI1 (alt names: G_i1; ENSG00000127955)
  Species: H. sapiens (human)
  Insert size (bp): 1065
  Entrez Gene: GNAI1 (a.k.a. Gi, HG1B, NEDHISB)
  Tag / fusion protein: GAL4 binding domain, Myc (N terminal on insert)
  Cloning method: Gateway Cloning
  Sequencing primers: 5′ Gal4 N-term; 3′ pHybLex Reverse
Resource information
  A portion of this plasmid was derived from a plasmid made by: Genscript
Terms and licenses: Academic/Nonprofit Terms; Industry Terms: Not Available to Industry
How to cite: pDEST-GBKT7-GNAI1 was a gift from Sarah Assmann (Addgene plasmid # 248653 ; http://n2t.net/addgene:248653 ; RRID:Addgene_248653)
