>Addgene plasmid #248653 | pDEST-GBKT7-GNAI1 | depositor partial sequence | sequence record 490315 | GNAI1 gene
[1062 nt withheld, positions 1-1062]
TAA
